LOCUS       Exported 220 bp ds-DNA linear SYN 19-JUL-2021
DEFINITION  synthetic linear DNA
ACCESSION   .
VERSION     .
KEYWORDS    TAL-4CC1
SOURCE      synthetic DNA construct
  ORGANISM  synthetic DNA construct
REFERENCE   1 (bases 1 to 220)
  AUTHORS   Schmid-Burgk JL, Schmidt T, Kaiser V, Honing K, Hornung V
  TITLE     A ligation-independent cloning technique for high-throughput
            assembly of transcription activator-like effector genes.
  JOURNAL   Nat Biotechnol. 2012 Dec 16. doi: 10.1038/nbt.2460.
  PUBMED    23242165
REFERENCE   2 (bases 1 to 220)
  AUTHORS   .
  TITLE     Direct Submission
  JOURNAL   Exported Jul 19, 2021 from SnapGene Server 1.1.58
            http://www.snapgene.com
FEATURES             Location/Qualifiers
     source          1..220
                     /organism="synthetic DNA construct"
                     /mol_type="other DNA"
ORIGIN
        1 gaatgcaggt tgtcgccatc gcctctcatg acgggggaaa gcaagccctg gaaaccgtgc
       61 aaaggttgtt gcccgtcctt tgtcaagacc acggccttac acccgagcaa gtcgtggcca
      121 ttgcatcaca tgacggtggc aaacaggctc ttgagactgt tcagagactt ctcccagttc
      181 tctgtcaagc ccacggtttg acacccgacc aagggcattc
//
