LOCUS       Exported 882 bp ds-DNA linear SYN 19-JUL-2021
DEFINITION  synthetic linear DNA
ACCESSION   .
VERSION     .
KEYWORDS    TAL-4CC1
SOURCE      synthetic DNA construct
  ORGANISM  synthetic DNA construct
REFERENCE   1 (bases 1 to 882)
  AUTHORS   Schmid-Burgk JL, Schmidt T, Kaiser V, Honing K, Hornung V
  TITLE     A ligation-independent cloning technique for high-throughput
            assembly of transcription activator-like effector genes.
  JOURNAL   Nat Biotechnol. 2012 Dec 16. doi: 10.1038/nbt.2460.
  PUBMED    23242165
REFERENCE   2 (bases 1 to 882)
  AUTHORS   .
  TITLE     Direct Submission
  JOURNAL   Exported Jul 19, 2021 from SnapGene Server 1.1.58
            http://www.snapgene.com
FEATURES             Location/Qualifiers
     source          1..882
                     /organism="synthetic DNA construct"
                     /mol_type="other DNA"
     primer_bind     complement(322..338)
                     /label=M13 rev
                     /note="common sequencing primer, one of multiple similar
                     variants"
     primer_bind     complement(322..338)
                     /label=M13 Reverse
                     /note="In lacZ gene. Also called M13-rev"
     primer_bind     complement(335..357)
                     /label=M13/pUC Reverse
                     /note="In lacZ gene"
     protein_bind    346..362
                     /label=lac operator
                     /bound_moiety="lac repressor encoded by lacI"
                     /note="The lac repressor binds to the lac operator to
                     inhibit transcription in E. coli. This inhibition can be
                     relieved by adding lactose or
                     isopropyl-beta-D-thiogalactopyranoside (IPTG)."
     promoter        complement(370..400)
                     /label=lac promoter
                     /note="promoter for the E. coli lac operon"
     protein_bind    415..436
                     /label=CAP binding site
                     /bound_moiety="E. coli catabolite activator protein"
                     /note="CAP binding activates transcription in the presence
                     of cAMP."
     primer_bind     complement(553..570)
                     /label=L4440
                     /note="L4440 vector, forward primer"
     primer_bind     complement(804..823)
                     /label=pBR322ori-F
                     /note="pBR322 origin, forward primer"
ORIGIN
        1 tcgagctcgg tacctcgcga atgcatctag atccaaatga atgcaggttg tcgccatcgc
       61 ctctcatgac gggggaaagc aagccctgga aaccgtgcaa aggttgttgc ccgtcctttg
      121 tcaagaccac ggccttacac ccgagcaagt cgtggccatt gcatcacatg acggtggcaa
      181 acaggctctt gagactgttc agagacttct cccagttctc tgtcaagccc acggtttgac
      241 acccgaccaa gggcattccc aaatatcgga tcccgggccc gtcgactgca gaggcctgca
      301 tgcaagcttg gcgtaatcat ggtcatagct gtttcctgtg tgaaattgtt atccgctcac
      361 aattccacac aacatacgag ccggaagcat aaagtgtaaa gcctggggtg cctaatgagt
      421 gagctaactc acattaattg cgttgcgctc actgcccgct ttccagtcgg gaaacctgtc
      481 gtgccagctg cattaatgaa tcggccaacg cgcggggaga ggcggtttgc gtattgggcg
      541 ctcttccgct tcctcgctca ctgactcgct gcgctcggtc gttcggctgc ggcgagcggt
      601 atcagctcac tcaaaggcgg taatacggtt atccacagaa tcaggggata acgcaggaaa
      661 gaacatgtga gcaaaaggcc agcaaaaggc caggaaccgt aaaaaggccg cgttgctggc
      721 gtttttccat aggctccgcc cccctgacga gcatcacaaa aatcgacgct caagtcagag
      781 gtggcgaaac ccgacaggac tataaagata ccaggcgttt ccccctggaa gctccctcgt
      841 gcgctctcct gttccgaccc tgccgcttac cggatacctg tc
//
