[The description below was written by a language model from this plasmid's Addgene catalogue record and the feature table of its GenBank file.]
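Description:
TAL-4CC1 is a small bacterial cloning plasmid that serves as one module in a library for building transcription activator-like effector (TALE) genes by ligation-independent cloning. It consists of a custom backbone of about 2.96 kb, catalogued as a PCR cloning vector, carrying a 220 bp synthetic insert named 4CC1. The plasmid is maintained at high copy number in E. coli under ampicillin selection. It has no recorded eukaryotic promoter, tag or reporter, so it is best understood as a storage and amplification vehicle for a DNA building block rather than an expression construct.

The insert is not annotated, and the record does not explain its name. A length of 220 bp would fit roughly two TALE repeat units, and "CC" may denote the two bases those repeats recognise, with the numerals indicating position in the assembly scheme. This reading is an inference from the name and the associated publication, not something the record states. The cloning method is listed as unknown.

The sequence records cover only part of the plasmid. One is the bare 220 bp insert, with no features. The other is an 882 bp read extending from the insert region into the backbone. It shows pUC-style elements: M13 reverse primer sites, the lac operator, lac promoter and CAP binding site from the lacZ region, and a primer site within a pBR322-type origin, which agrees with the high copy number. The ampicillin resistance gene and the full origin are not included in these partial records. The insert is flanked by M13/pUC forward and reverse primer sites for sequence verification. In use, the fragment would be combined with other library modules to assemble custom TALE DNA-binding arrays, such as those in designer nucleases or activators.
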