Addgene plasmid #41501: TAL-4CC1
Depositing lab: Veit Hornung. Depositing organization: Universitaetsklinikum Bonn. Publication: A ligation-independent cloning technique for high-throughput assembly of transcription activator-like effector genes. Schmid-Burgk JL, Schmidt T, Kaiser V, Honing K, Hornung V. Nat Biotechnol. 2012 Dec 16. doi: 10.1038/nbt.2460. PubMed 23242165.
Backbone
  Vector backbone: Custom backbone
  Backbone size w/o insert (bp): 2961
  Vector type: PCR Cloning Vector
Growth in bacteria
  Bacterial resistance: Ampicillin, 100 μg/mL
  Growth temperature: 37°C
  Growth strain: DH10B
  Copy number: High Copy
Gene/Insert
  Gene/Insert name: 4CC1
  Species: Synthetic
  Insert size (bp): 220
  Cloning method: Unknown
  Sequencing primers: 5′ M13_pUC_fwd; 3′ M13_pUC_rev
Terms and licenses: Academic/Nonprofit Terms; Industry Terms: Not Available to Industry
How to cite: TAL-4CC1 was a gift from Veit Hornung (Addgene plasmid # 41501 ; http://n2t.net/addgene:41501 ; RRID:Addgene_41501)
